>Addgene plasmid #213711 | pcDNA3.1-TST-EGFP-GPIBY55 | addgene full sequence | sequence record 422955 | Addgene NGS Result
GACGGATCGGGAGATCTCCCGATCCCCTATGGTGCACTCTCAGTACAATCTGCTCTGATGCCGCATAGTT
AAGCCAGTATCTGCTCCCTGCTTGTGTGTTGGAGGTCGCTGAGTAGTGCGCGAGCAAAATTTAAGCTACA
ACAAGGCAAGGCTTGACCGACAATTGCATGAAGAATCTGCTTAGGGTTAGGCGTTTTGCGCTGCTTCGCG
ATGTACGGGCCAGATATACGCGTTGACATTGATTATTGACTAGTTATTAATAGTAATCAATTACGGGGTC
ATTAGTTCATAGCCCATATATGGAGTTCCGCGTTACATAACTTACGGTAAATGGCCCGCCTGGCTGACCG
CCCAACGACCCCCGCCCATTGACGTCAATAATGACGTATGTTCCCATAGTAACGCCAATAGGGACTTTCC
ATTGACGTCAATGGGTGGAGTATTTACGGTAAACTGCCCACTTGGCAGTACATCAAGTGTATCATATGCC
AAGTACGCCCCCTATTGACGTCAATGACGGTAAATGGCCCGCCTGGCATTATGCCCAGTACATGACCTTA
TGGGACTTTCCTACTTGGCAGTACATCTACGTATTAGTCATCGCTATTACCATGGTGATGCGGTTTTGGC
AGTACATCAATGGGCGTGGATAGCGGTTTGACTCACGGGGATTTCCAAGTCTCCACCCCATTGACGTCAA
TGGGAGTTTGTTTTGGCACCAAAATCAACGGGACTTTCCAAAATGTCGTAACAACTCCGCCCCATTGACG
CAAATGGGCGGTAGGCGTGTACGGTGGGAGGTCTATATAAGCAGAGCTCTCTGGCTAACTAGAGAACCCA
CTGCTTACTGGCTTATCGAAATTAATACGACTCACTATAGGGAGACCCAAGCTGGCTAGTTAAGCTTGGT
ACCGAGCTCGGATCCACTAGTCCAGTGTGGTGGAATTCTGCAGATATCCAGCACAGTGGCGGCCGCTCGA
GTCTAGAGGGCCCTTCGAAGGTAAGCCTATCCCTAACCCTCTCCTCGGTCTCGATTCTACGCGTACCGGT
CATCATCACCATCACCATTGAGTTTAAACCCGCTGATCAGCCTCGACTGTGCCTTCTAGTTGCCAGCCAT
CTGTTGTTTGCCCCTCCCCCGTGCCTTCCTTGACCCTGGAAGGTGCCACTCCCACTGTCCTTTCCTAATA
AAATGAGGAAATTGCATCGCATTGTCTGAGTAGGTGTCATTCTATTCTGGGGGGTGGGGTGGGGCAGGAC
AGCAAGGGGGAGGATTGGGAAGACAATAGCAGGCATGCTGGGGATGCGGTGGGCTCTATGGCTTCTGAGG
CGGAAAGAACCAGCTGGGGCTCTAGGGGGTATCCCC
[124 nt withheld, positions 1367-1490]
C
[91 nt withheld, positions 1492-1582]
A
[49 nt withheld, positions 1584-1632]
CCTTTGACGTTGGAGTCCACGTTCTTT
[37 nt withheld, positions 1660-1696]
ACCCTATCTCGGTCTATTCTTTTGATTTATAAGGGATTTTGCCGATTTCGGCCTATTGGTTAAAAAATGA
GCTGATTTAACAAAAATTTAACGCGAATTAATTCTGTGGAATGTGTGTCAGTTAGGGTGTGGAAAGTCCC
CAGGCTCCCCAGCAGGCAGAAGTATGCAAAGCATGCATCTCAATTAGTCAGCAACCAGGTGTGGAAAGTC
CCCAGGCTCCCCAGCAGGCAGAAGTATGCAAAGCATGCATCTCAATTAGTCAGCAACCATAGTCCCGCCC
CTAACTCCGCCCATCCCGCCCCTAACTCCGCCCAGTTCCGCCCATTCTCCGCCCCATGGCTGACTAATTT
TTTTTATTTATGCAGAGGCCGAGGCCGCCTCTGCCTCTGAGCTATTCCAGAAGTAGTGAGGAGGCTTTTT
TGGAGGCCTAGGCTTTTGCAAAAAGCTCCCGGGAGCTTGTATATCCATTTTCGGATCTGATCAAGAGACA
GGATGAGGATCGTTTACCATGCTGCTGGAGCCTGGCAGAGGCTGCTGCGCTCTGGCCATCCTGCTGGCCA
TCGTGGACATCCAGAGCGGAGGCAGCGCCTGGAGCCACCCTCAGTTCGAGAAAGGAGGAGGCAGCGGCGG
CGGAAGCGGAGGCTCCGCTTGGTCCCACCCACAGTTCGAAAAGCCGGTCGCCACCATGGTGAGCAAGGGC
GAGGAGCTGTTCACCGGGGTGGTGCCCATCCTGGTCGAGCTGGACGGCGACGTAAACGGCCACAAGTTCA
GCGTGTCCGGCGAGGGCGAGGGCGATGCCACCTACGGCAAGCTGACCCTGAAGTTCATCTGCACCACCGG
CAAGCTGCCCGTGCCCTGGCCCACCCTCGTGACCACCCTGACCTACGGCGTGCAGTGCTTCAGCCGCTAC
CCCGACCACATGAAGCAGCACGACTTCTTCAAGTCCGCCATGCCCGAAGGCTACGTCCAGGAGCGCACCA
TCTTCTTCAAGGACGACGGCAACTACAAGACCCGCGCCGAGGTGAAGTTCGAGGGCGACACCCTGGTGAA
CCGCATCGAGCTGAAGGGCATCGACTTCAAGGAGGACGGCAACATCCTGGGGCACAAGCTGGAGTACAAC
TACAACAGCCACAACGTCTATATCATGGCCGACAAGCAGAAGAACGGCATCAAGGTGAACTTCAAGATCC
GCCACAACATCGAGGACGGCAGCGTGCAGCTCGCCGACCACTACCAGCAGAACACCCCCATCGGCGACGG
CCCCGTGCTGCTGCCCGACAACCACTACCTGAGCACCCAGTCCGCCCTGAGCAAAGACCCCAACGAGAAG
CGCGATCACATGGTCCTGCTGGAGTTCGTGACCGCCGCCGGGATCACTCTCGGCATGGACGAGCTGTACA
AGTCCGGCCGGACTCAGATCCGGCAGCACCTGGAGTTCAGCCACAACGAGGGCACCCTGAGCAGCGGCTT
CCTCCAGGAGAAGGTGTGGGTGATGCTGGTGACCAGCCTGGTGGCTCTCCAGGCCCTGTGAGCGGGACTC
TGGGGTTCGCGAAATGACCGACCAAGCGACGCCCAACCTGCCATCACGAGATTTCGATTCCACCGCCGCC
TTCTATGAAAGGTTGGGCTTCGGAATCGTTTTCCGGGACGCCGGCTGGATGATCCTCCAGCGCGGGGATC
TCATGCTGGAGTTCTTCGCCCACCCCAACTTGTTTATTGCAGCTTATAATGGTTACAAATAAAGCAATAG
CATCACAAATTTCACAAATAAAGCATTTTTTTCACTGCATTCTAGTTGTGGTTTGTCCAAACTCATCAAT
GTATCTTATCATGTCTGTATACCGTCGACCTCTAGCTAGAGCTTGGCGTAATCATGGTCATAGCTGTTTC
CTGTGTGAAATTGTTATCCGCTCACAATTCCACACAACATACGAGCCGGAAGCATAAAGTGTAAAGCCTG
GGGTGCCTAATGAGTGAGCTAACTCACATTAATTGCGTTGCGCTCACTGCCCGCTTTCCAGTCGGGAAAC
CTGTCGTGCCAGCTGCATTAATGAATCGGCCAACGCGCGGGGAGAGGCGGTTTGCGTATTGGGCGCTCTT
CCGCTTCCTCGCTCACTGACTCGCTGCGCTCGGTCGTTCGGCTGCGGCGAGCGGTATCAGCTCACTCAAA
GGCGGTAATACGGTTATCCACAGAATCAGGGGATAACGCAGGAAAGAACATGTGAGCAAAAGGCCAGCAA
AAGGCCAGGAACCGTAAAAAGGCCGCGTTGCTGGCGTTTTTCCATAGGCTCCGCCCCCCTGACGAGCATC
ACAAAAATCGACGCTCAAGTCAGAGGTGGCGAAACCCGACAGGACTATAAAGATACCAGGCGTTTCCCCC
TGGAAGCTCCCTCGTGCGCTCTCCTGTTCCGACCCTGCCGCTTACCGGATACCTGTCCGCCTTTCTCCCT
TCGGGAAGCGTGGCGCTTTCTCATAGCTCACGCTGTAGGTATCTCAGTTCGGTGTAGGTCGTTCGCTCCA
AGCTGGGCTGTGTGCACGAACCCCCCGTTCAGCCCGACCGCTGCGCCTTATCCGGTAACTATCGTCTTGA
GTCCAACCCGGTAAGACACGACTTATCGCCACTGGCAGCAGCCACTGGTAACAGGATTAGCAGAGCGAGG
TATGTAGGCGGTGCTACAGAGTTCTTGAAGTGGTGGCCTAACTACGGCTACACTAGAAGAACAGTATTTG
GTATCTGCGCTCTGCTGAAGCCAGTTACCTTCGGAAAAAGAGTTGGTAGCTCTTGATCCGGCAAACAAAC
CACCGCTGGTAGCGGTGGTTTTTTTGTTTGCAAGCAGCAGATTACGCGCAGAAAAAAAGGATCTCAAGAA
GATCCTTTGATCTTTTCTACGGGGTCTGACGCTCAGTGGAACGAAAACTCACGTTAAGGGATTTTGGTCA
TGAGATTATCAAAAAGGATCTTCACCTAGATCCTTTTAAATTAAAAATGAAGTTTTAAATCAATCTAAAG
TATATATGAGTAAACTTGGTCTGACAGTTACCAATGCTTAATCAGTGAGGCACCTATCTCAGCGATCTGT
CTATTTCGTTCATCCATAGTTGCCTGACTCCCCGTCGTGTAGATAACTACGATACGGGAGGGCTTACCAT
CTGGCCCCAGTGCTGCAATGATACCGCGAGACCCACGCTCACCGGCTCCAGATTTATCAGCAATAAACCA
GCCAGCCGGAAGGGCCGAGCGCAGAAGTGGTCCTGCAACTTTATCCGCCTCCATCCAGTCTATTAATTGT
TGCCGGGAAGCTAGAGTAAGTAGTTCGCCAGTTAATAGTTTGCGCAACGTTGTTGCCATTGCTACAGGCA
TCGTGGTGTCACGCTCGTCGTTTGGTATGGCTTCATTCAGCTCCGGTTCCCAACGATCAAGGCGAGTTAC
ATGATCCCCCATGTTGTGCAAAAAAGCGGTTAGCTCCTTCGGTCCTCCGATCGTTGTCAGAAGTAAGTTG
GCCGCAGTGTTATCACTCATGGTTATGGCAGCACTGCATAATTCTCTTACTGTCATGCCATCCGTAAGAT
GCTTTTCTGTGACTGGTGAGTACTCAACCAAGTCATTCTGAGAATAGTGTATGCGGCGACCGAGTTGCTC
TTGCCCGGCGTCAATACGGGATAATACCGCGCCACATAGCAGAACTTTAAAAGTGCTCATCATTGGAAAA
CGTTCTTCGGGGCGAAAACTCTCAAGGATCTTACCGCTGTTGAGATCCAGTTCGATGTAACCCACTCGTG
CACCCAACTGATCTTCAGCATCTTTTACTTTCACCAGCGTTTCTGGGTGAGCAAAAACAGGAAGGCAAAA
TGCCGCAAAAAAGGGAATAAGGGCGACACGGAAATGTTGAATACTCATACTCTTCCTTTTTCAATATTAT
TGAAGCATTTATCAGGGTTATTGTCTCATGAGCGGATACATATTTGAATGTATTTAGAAAAATAAACAAA
TAGGGGTTCCGCGCACATTTCCCCGAAAAGTGCCACCTGACGTC
Features (pLannotate 1.2.2; 23 found; start..end, strand, type, name):
     28..80      -  misc_feature   bom (fragment): basis of mobility region from pBR322
    235..614     +  enhancer       CMV enhancer: human cytomegalovirus immediate early enhancer
    615..818     +  promoter       CMV promoter: human cytomegalovirus (CMV) immediate early promoter
    814..847     +  LTR            5' LTR (truncated) (fragment): truncated 5' long terminal repeat (LTR) from HIV-1
    863..881     +  promoter       T7 promoter: promoter for bacteriophage T7 RNA polymerase
   1000..1041    +  CDS            V5 tag: epitope tag from simian virus 5
   1097..1321    +  polyA_signal   bGH poly(A) signal: bovine growth hormone polyadenylation signal
   1325..1346    +  promoter       SV40 promoter (fragment): SV40 enhancer and early promoter
   1367..1795    +  rep_origin     f1 ori (sequence partly withheld): f1 bacteriophage origin of replication; arrow indicates direction of (+) strand synthesis
   1809..2138    +  promoter       SV40 promoter: SV40 enhancer and early promoter
   2205..2279    +  CDS            CD160 (fragment): BY55_HUMAN - Also known as BY55 From Homo sapiens (Human).
   2286..2309    +  CDS            Twin-Strep-tag (fragment): two Strep-Tag®II moieties connected by a linker for enhanced binding to Strep-Tactin®, an engineered form of streptavidin (Schmidt et al., 2013)
   2382..3098    +  CDS            EGFP: EGFP is a basic (constitutively fluorescent) green fluorescent protein published in 1996, derived from Aequorea victoria. It is reported to be a rapidly-maturing weak dimer with moderate acid sensitivity.
   3117..3224    +  CDS            CD160 (fragment): BY55_HUMAN - Also known as BY55 From Homo sapiens (Human).
   3250..3408    +  CDS            ble (fragment): BLE_KLEPN - Experimental evidence at protein level: Swiss-Prot protein existence level 1. Binding protein with a strong affinity to the bleomycin family of antibiotics. Binds to CL990; an antimitotic-antibiotic compound. From Klebsiella pneumoniae.
   3403..3524    +  polyA_signal   SV40 poly(A) signal: SV40 polyadenylation signal
   3597..3613    -  protein_bind   lac operator: The lac repressor binds to the lac operator to inhibit transcription in E. coli. This inhibition can be relieved by adding lactose or isopropyl-β-D-thiogalactopyranoside (IPTG). lac repressor encoded by lacI
   3621..3651    -  promoter       lac promoter: promoter for the E. coli lac operon
   3666..3687    -  protein_bind   CAP binding site: CAP binding activates transcription in the presence of cAMP. E. coli catabolite activator protein
   3700..3792    -  CDS            lacI (fragment): lac repressor; lacI; The lac repressor binds to the lac operator to inhibit transcription in E. coli. This inhibition can be relieved by adding lactose or isopropyl-β-D-thiogalactopyranoside (IPTG).
   3975..4563    -  rep_origin     ori: high-copy-number ColE1/pMB1/pBR322/pUC origin of replication
   4734..5594    -  CDS            AmpR: β-lactamase; bla; confers resistance to ampicillin, carbenicillin, and related antibiotics
   5595..5699    -  promoter       AmpR promoter: bla
