[The description below was written by a language model from this plasmid's Addgene catalogue record and pLannotate feature annotations shown in this document.]
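Description:
pcDNA3.1-TST-EGFP-GPIBY55 is a 5.7 kb mammalian expression plasmid built on the pcDNA3.1 backbone. It pairs overexpression of a user-supplied gene with co-expression of a cell-surface affinity sorting tag. In E. coli it is maintained through a high-copy ColE1/pUC-type origin and selected with ampicillin via the AmpR (β-lactamase) cassette. An f1 origin and residual lac promoter/operator sequences from the backbone are also annotated.

The plasmid carries two independent mammalian transcription units. The first is the standard pcDNA3.1 cassette: CMV enhancer and promoter, a T7 promoter, a cloning region followed by a V5 epitope tag, and the bGH polyadenylation signal. No gene of interest is annotated there, which fits an empty slot into which a coding sequence is inserted.

The second unit occupies the position normally held by the SV40-driven drug-resistance marker. Here the SV40 enhancer/early promoter drives a fusion that runs from an N-terminal fragment of human CD160 (BY55), through a Twin-Strep-tag and EGFP, to a C-terminal CD160 fragment, and ends at the SV40 poly(A) signal. From the construct name and feature order, the two CD160 pieces presumably supply the signal peptide and the GPI-anchoring signal. That arrangement would display the Twin-Strep-tag and EGFP on the outer face of the plasma membrane. Only a short ble fragment remains downstream, so no intact mammalian selection marker is annotated.

Transfected cells can therefore be identified by green fluorescence and, per the stated purpose, enriched by affinity capture of the surface tag, for which Strep-Tactin is the usual binding partner. The catalogue lists the V5 and Twin-Strep tags as flanking the insert, but the feature table places V5 in the separate CMV cassette.
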