Addgene plasmid #213711: pcDNA3.1-TST-EGFP-GPIBY55
Purpose: For overexpression of a gene, accompanied by the expression of the affinity sorting tag TST-EGFP-GPIBY55 driven by an SV40 promoter.
Depositing lab: Qilai Huang. Depositing organization: Shandong University. Publication: A Gene Transfer-Positive Cell Sorting System Utilizing Membrane-Anchoring Affinity Tag. Yang L, Cui L, Ma S, Zuo Q, Huang Q. Front Bioeng Biotechnol. 2022 Jun 16;10:930966. doi: 10.3389/fbioe.2022.930966. eCollection 2022. PubMed 35782508.
Backbone
  Vector backbone: pcDNA3.1
  Vector type: Mammalian Expression
Growth in bacteria
  Bacterial resistance: Ampicillin, 100 μg/mL
  Growth temperature: 37°C
  Growth strain: DH5alpha
  Copy number: High Copy
Gene/Insert
  Gene/Insert name: EGFP
  Species: H. sapiens (human)
  Promoter: SV40
  Tag / fusion protein: V5-tag (N terminal on insert); Twin-strep-tag (C terminal on insert)
  Cloning method: Gibson Cloning
Terms and licenses: Academic/Nonprofit Terms; Industry Terms: Not Available to Industry
How to cite: pcDNA3.1-TST-EGFP-GPIBY55 was a gift from Qilai Huang (Addgene plasmid # 213711 ; http://n2t.net/addgene:213711 ; RRID:Addgene_213711)
